>Addgene plasmid #115199 | pLEX307_CR-PDHA2 | addgene full sequence | sequence record 232425 | Addgene NGS Result
CTCGAGGCCTGCAGGTGCAAAGATGGATAAAGTTTTAAACAGAGAGGAATCTTTGCAGCTAATGGACCTT
CTAGGTCTTGAAAGGAGTGGGAATTGGCTCCGGTGCCCGTCAGTGGGCAGAGCGCACATCGCCCACAGTC
CCCGAGAAGTTGGGGGGAGGGGTCGGCAATTGAACCGGTGCCTAGAGAAGGTGGCGCGGGGTAAACTGGG
AAAGTGATGTCGTGTACTGGCTCCGCCTTTTTCCCGAGGGTGGGGGAGAACCGTATATAAGTGCAGTAGT
CGCCGTGAACGTTCTTTTTCGCAACGGGTTTGCCGCCAGAACACAGGTAAGTGCCGTGTGTGGTTCCCGC
GGGCCTGGCCTCTTTACGGGTTATGGCCCTTGCGTGCCTTGAATTACTTCCACCTGGCTGCAGTACGTGA
TTCTTGATCCCGAGCTTCGGGTTGGAAGTGGGTGGGAGAGTTCGAGGCCTTGCGCTTAAGGAGCCCCTTC
GCCTCGTGCTTGAGTTGAGGCCTGGCCTGGGCGCTGGGGCCGCCGCGTGCGAATCTGGTGGCACCTTCGC
GCCTGTCTCGCTGCTTTCGATAAGTCTCTAGCCATTTAAAATTTTTGATGACCTGCTGCGACGCTTTTTT
TCTGGCAAGATAGTCTTGTAAATGCGGGCCAAGATCTGCACACTGGTATTTCGGTTTTTGGGGCCGCGGG
CGGCGACGGGGCCCGTGCGTCCCAGCGCACATGTTCGGCGAGGCGGGGCCTGCGAGCGCGGCCACCGAGA
ATCGGACGGGGGTAGTCTCAAGCTGGCCGGCCTGCTCTGGTGCCTGGCCTCGCGCCGCCGTGTATCGCCC
CGCCCTGGGCGGCAAGGCTGGCCCGGTCGGCACCAGTTGCGTGAGCGGAAAGATGGCCGCTTCCCGGCCC
TGCTGCAGGGAGCTCAAAATGGAGGACGCGGCGCTCGGGAGAGCGGGCGGGTGAGTCACCCACACAAAGG
AAAAGGGCCTTTCCGTCCTCAGCCGTCGCTTCATGTGACTCCACGGAGTACCGGGCGCCGTCCAGGCACC
TCGATTAGTTCTCGAGCTTTTGGAGTACGTCGTCTTTAGGTTGGGGGGAGGGGTTTTATGCGATGGAGTT
TCCCCACACTGAGTGGGTGGAGACTGAAGTTAGGCCAGCTTGGCACTTGATGTAATTCTCCTTGGAATTT
GCCCTTTTTGAGTTTGGATCTTGGTTCATTCTCAAGCCTCAGACAGTGGTTCAAAGTTTTTTTCTTCCAT
TTCAGGTGTCGTGAGGCTAGCATGCTGGCCGCCTTCATCTCCCGCGTGTTGAGGCGAGTTGCCCAGAAAT
CAGCTCGCAGAGTGCTGGTGGCATCCCGTAACTCCTCAAATGACGCTACATTTGAAATTAAGAAATGTGA
TCTTTATCTGTTGGAAGAGGGTCCCCCTGTCACTACAGTGCTCACTAGGGCGGAGGGGCTTAAATACTAC
AGGATGATGCTGACTGTTCGCCGCATGGAATTGAAGGCAGATCAGCTGTACAAACAGAAATTCATTCGCG
GTTTCTGTCACCTGTGCGATGGTCAGGAAGCTTGTTGCGTGGGCCTTGAGGCCGGCATAAATCCCTCGGA
TCACGTCATTACATCCTATAGGGCTCATGGTGTGTGCTATACTCGGGGACTTTCTGTCCGATCCATTCTC
GCAGAGCTGACGGGAAGAAGAGGAGGTTGTGCTAAAGGAAAAGGAGGATCGATGCATATGTATACCAAGA
ACTTCTATGGGGGCAATGGCATCGTCGGTGCACAGGGCCCCCTGGGCGCTGGCATTGCTCTGGCCTGTAA
ATATAAAGGAAACGATGAGATCTGTTTGACTTTATATGGGGATGGCGCTGCGAATCAGGGGCAGATAGCC
GAAGCTTTCAATATGGCAGCTTTATGGAAATTACCTTGTGTTTTCATCTGTGAGAATAACCTATATGGAA
TGGGAACATCTACTGAGAGAGCAGCAGCCAGCCCTGATTACTACAAGAGGGGCAATTTTATCCCTGGGCT
AAAGGTCGATGGAATGGATGTTCTGTGTGTTCGTGAGGCAACAAAATTTGCAGCTAACTACTGTAGATCT
GGAAAGGGGCCCATACTGATGGAGCTGCAAACCTACCGTTATCATGGACACAGTATGAGTGATCCTGGAG
TCAGTTATCGTACACGAGAAGAAATTCAGGAAGTAAGAAGTAAGAGGGATCCTATAATAATTCTCCAAGA
TAGAATGGTAAACAGCAAGCTCGCCACTGTGGAAGAATTAAAGGAAATTGGGGCTGAGGTGAGGAAAGAA
ATTGATGATGCTGCCCAGTTTGCTACCACTGATCCTGAGCCACATTTGGAAGAATTAGGCCATCACATCT
ACAGCAGTGATTCATCTTTTGAAGTTCGTGGTGCAAATCCATGGATCAAGTTTAAGTCCGTCAGTTAAAC
TAGTACGCGTTAAGTCGACAATCAACCTCTGGATTACAAAATTTGTGAAAGATTGACTGGTATTCTTAAC
TATGTTGCTCCTTTTACGCTATGTGGATACGCTGCTTTAATGCCTTTGTATCATGCTATTGCTTCCCGTA
TGGCTTTCATTTTCTCCTCCTTGTATAAATCCTGGTTGCTGTCTCTTTATGAGGAGTTGTGGCCCGTTGT
CAGGCAACGTGGCGTGGTGTGCACTGTGTTTGCTGACGCAACCCCCACTGGTTGGGGCATTGCCACCACC
TGTCAGCTCCTTTCCGGGACTTTCGCTTTCCCCCTCCCTATTGCCACGGCGGAACTCATCGCCGCCTGCC
TTGCCCGCTGCTGGACAGGGGCTCGGCTGTTGGGCACTGACAATTCCGTGGTGTTGTCGGGGAAATCATC
GTCCTTTCCTTGGCTGCTCGCCTGTGTTGCCACCTGGATTCTGCGCGGGACGTCCTTCTGCTACGTCCCT
TCGGCCCTCAATCCAGCGGACCTTCCTTCCCGCGGCCTGCTGCCGGCTCTGCGGCCTCTTCCGCGTCTTC
GCCTTCGCCCTCAGACGAGTCGGATCTCCCTTTGGGCCGCCTCCCCGCGTCGACTTTAAGACCAATGACT
TACAAGGCAGCTGTAGATCTTAGCCACTTTTTAAAAGAAAAGGGGGGACTGGAAGGGCTAATTCACTCCC
AACGAAGACAAGATCTGCTTTTTGCTTGTACTGGGTCTCTCTGGTTAGACCAGATCTGAGCCTGGGAGCT
CTCTGGCTAACTAGGGAACCCACTGCTTAAGCCTCAATAAAGCTTGCCTTGAGTGCTTCAAGTAGTGTGT
GCCCGTCTGTTGTGTGACTCTGGTAACTAGAGATCCCTCAGACCCTTTTAGTCAGTGTGGAAAATCTCTA
GCAGTACGTATAGTAGTTCATGTCATCTTATTATTCAGTATTTATAACTTGCAAAGAAATGAATATCAGA
GAGTGAGAGGAACTTGTTTATTGCAGCTTATAATGGTTACAAATAAAGCAATAGCATCACAAATTTCACA
AATAAAGCATTTTTTTCACTGCATTCTAGTTGTGGTTTGTCCAAACTCATCAATGTATCTTATCATGTCT
GGCTCTAGCTATCCCGCCCCTAACTCCGCCCATCCCGCCCCTAACTCCGCCCAGTTCCGCCCATTCTCCG
CCCCATGGCTGACTAATTTTTTTTATTTATGCAGAGGCCGAGGCCGCCTCGGCCTCTGAGCTATTCCAGA
AGTAGTGAGGAGGCTTTTTTGGAGGCCTAGGGACGTACCCAATTCGCCCTATAGTGAGTCGTATTACGCG
CGCTCACTGGCCGTCGTTTTACAACGTCGTGACTGGGAAAACCCTGGCGTTACCCAACTTAATCGCCTTG
CAGCACATCCCCCTTTCGCCAGCTGGCGTAATAGCGAAGAGGCCCGCACCGATCGCCCTTCCCAACAGTT
GCGCAGCCTGAATGGCGAATGGG
[124 nt withheld, positions 3944-4067]
C
[91 nt withheld, positions 4069-4159]
A
[49 nt withheld, positions 4161-4209]
CCTTTGACGTTGGAGTCCACGTTCTTT
[37 nt withheld, positions 4237-4273]
ACCCTATCTCGGTCTATTCTTTTGATTTATAAGGGATTTTGCCGATTTCGGCCTATTGGTTAAAAAATGA
GCTGATTTAACAAAAATTTAACGCGAATTTTAACAAAATATTAACGCTTACAATTTAGGTGGCACTTTTC
GGGGAAATGTGCGCGGAACCCCTATTTGTTTATTTTTCTAAATACATTCAAATATGTATCCGCTCATGAG
ACAATAACCCTGATAAATGCTTCAATAATATTGAAAAAGGAAGAGTATGAGTATTCAACATTTCCGTGTC
GCCCTTATTCCCTTTTTTGCGGCATTTTGCCTTCCTGTTTTTGCTCACCCAGAAACGCTGGTGAAAGTAA
AAGATGCTGAAGATCAGTTGGGTGCACGAGTGGGTTACATCGAACTGGATCTCAACAGCGGTAAGATCCT
TGAGAGTTTTCGCCCCGAAGAACGTTTTCCAATGATGAGCACTTTTAAAGTTCTGCTATGTGGCGCGGTA
TTATCCCGTATTGACGCCGGGCAAGAGCAACTCGGTCGCCGCATACACTATTCTCAGAATGACTTGGTTG
AGTACTCACCAGTCACAGAAAAGCATCTTACGGATGGCATGACAGTAAGAGAATTATGCAGTGCTGCCAT
AACCATGAGTGATAACACTGCGGCCAACTTACTTCTGACAACGATCGGAGGACCGAAGGAGCTAACCGCT
TTTTTGCACAACATGGGGGATCATGTAACTCGCCTTGATCGTTGGGAACCGGAGCTGAATGAAGCCATAC
CAAACGACGAGCGTGACACCACGATGCCTGTAGCAATGGCAACAACGTTGCGCAAACTATTAACTGGCGA
ACTACTTACTCTAGCTTCCCGGCAACAATTAATAGACTGGATGGAGGCGGATAAAGTTGCAGGACCACTT
CTGCGCTCGGCCCTTCCGGCTGGCTGGTTTATTGCTGATAAATCTGGAGCCGGTGAGCGTGGGTCTCGCG
GTATCATTGCAGCACTGGGGCCAGATGGTAAGCCCTCCCGTATCGTAGTTATCTACACGACGGGGAGTCA
GGCAACTATGGATGAACGAAATAGACAGATCGCTGAGATAGGTGCCTCACTGATTAAGCATTGGTAACTG
TCAGACCAAGTTTACTCATATATACTTTAGATTGATTTAAAACTTCATTTTTAATTTAAAAGGATCTAGG
TGAAGATCCTTTTTGATAATCTCATGACCAAAATCCCTTAACGTGAGTTTTCGTTCCACTGAGCGTCAGA
CCCCGTAGAAAAGATCAAAGGATCTTCTTGAGATCCTTTTTTTCTGCGCGTAATCTGCTGCTTGCAAACA
AAAAAACCACCGCTACCAGCGGTGGTTTGTTTGCCGGATCAAGAGCTACCAACTCTTTTTCCGAAGGTAA
CTGGCTTCAGCAGAGCGCAGATACCAAATACTGTTCTTCTAGTGTAGCCGTAGTTAGGCCACCACTTCAA
GAACTCTGTAGCACCGCCTACATACCTCGCTCTGCTAATCCTGTTACCAGTGGCTGCTGCCAGTGGCGAT
AAGTCGTGTCTTACCGGGTTGGACTCAAGACGATAGTTACCGGATAAGGCGCAGCGGTCGGGCTGAACGG
GGGGTTCGTGCACACAGCCCAGCTTGGAGCGAACGACCTACACCGAACTGAGATACCTACAGCGTGAGCT
ATGAGAAAGCGCCACGCTTCCCGAAGGGAGAAAGGCGGACAGGTATCCGGTAAGCGGCAGGGTCGGAACA
GGAGAGCGCACGAGGGAGCTTCCAGGGGGAAACGCCTGGTATCTTTATAGTCCTGTCGGGTTTCGCCACC
TCTGACTTGAGCGTCGATTTTTGTGATGCTCGTCAGGGGGGCGGAGCCTATGGAAAAACGCCAGCAACGC
GGCCTTTTTACGGTTCCTGGCCTTTTGCTGGCCTTTTGCTCACATGTTCTTTCCTGCGTTATCCCCTGAT
TCTGTGGATAACCGTATTACCGCCTTTGAGTGAGCTGATACCGCTCGCCGCAGCCGAACGACCGAGCGCA
GCGAGTCAGTGAGCGAGGAAGCGGAAGAGCGCCCAATACGCAAACCGCCTCTCCCCGCGCGTTGGCCGAT
TCATTAATGCAGCTGGCACGACAGGTTTCCCGACTGGAAAGCGGGCAGTGAGCGCAACGCAATTAATGTG
AGTTAGCTCACTCATTAGGCACCCCAGGCTTTACACTTTATGCTTCCGGCTCGTATGTTGTGTGGAATTG
TGAGCGGATAACAATTTCACACAGGAAACAGCTATGACCATGATTACGCCAAGCGCGCAATTAACCCTCA
CTAAAGGGAACAAAAGCTGGAGCTGCAAGCTTAATGTAGTCTTATGCAATACTCTTGTAGTCTTGCAACA
TGGTAACGATGAGTTAGCAACATGCCTTACAAGGAGAGAAAAAGCACCGTGCATGCCGATTGGTGGAAGT
AAGGTGGTACGATCGTGCCTTATTAGGAAGGCAACAGACGGGTCTGACATGGATTGGACGAACCACTGAA
TTGCCGCATTGCAGAGATATTGTATTTAAGTGCCTAGCTCGATACATAAACGGGTCTCTCTGGTTAGACC
AGATCTGAGCCTGGGAGCTCTCTGGCTAACTAGGGAACCCACTGCTTAAGCCTCAATAAAGCTTGCCTTG
AGTGCTTCAAGTAGTGTGTGCCCGTCTGTTGTGTGACTCTGGTAACTAGAGATCCCTCAGACCCTTTTAG
TCAGTGTGGAAAATCTCTAGCAGTGGCGCCCGAACAGGGACTTGAAAGCGAAAGGGAAACCAGAGGAGCT
CTCTCGACGCAGGACTCGGCTTGCTGAAGCGCGCACGGCAAGAGGCGAGGGGCGGCGACTGGTGAGTACG
CCAAAAATTTTGACTAGCGGAGGCTAGAAGGAGAGAGATGGGTGCGAGAGCGTCAGTATTAAGCGGGGGA
GAATTAGATCGCGATGGGAAAAAATTCGGTTAAGGCCAGGGGGAAAGAAAAAATATAAATTAAAACATAT
AGTATGGGCAAGCAGGGAGCTAGAACGATTCGCAGTTAATCCTGGCCTGTTAGAAACATCAGAAGGCTGT
AGACAAATACTGGGACAGCTACAACCATCCCTTCAGACAGGATCAGAAGAACTTAGATCATTATATAATA
CAGTAGCAACCCTCTATTGTGTGCATCAAAGGATAGAGATAAAAGACACCAAGGAAGCTTTAGACAAGAT
AGAGGAAGAGCAAAACAAAAGTAAGACCACCGCACAGCAAGCGGCCGCTGATCTTCAGACCTGGAGGAGG
AGATATGAGGGACAATTGGAGAAGTGAATTATATAAATATAAAGTAGTAAAAATTGAACCATTAGGAGTA
GCACCCACCAAGGCAAAGAGAAGAGTGGTGCAGAGAGAAAAAAGAGCAGTGGGAATAGGAGCTTTGTTCC
TTGGGTTCTTGGGAGCAGCAGGAAGCACTATGGGCGCAGCGTCAATGACGCTGACGGTACAGGCCAGACA
ATTATTGTCTGGTATAGTGCAGCAGCAGAACAATTTGCTGAGGGCTATTGAGGCGCAACAGCATCTGTTG
CAACTCACAGTCTGGGGCATCAAGCAGCTCCAGGCAAGAATCCTGGCTGTGGAAAGATACCTAAAGGATC
AACAGCTCCTGGGGATTTGGGGTTGCTCTGGAAAACTCATTTGCACCACTGCTGTGCCTTGGAATGCTAG
TTGGAGTAATAAATCTCTGGAACAGATTTGGAATCACACGACCTGGATGGAGTGGGACAGAGAAATTAAC
AATTACACAAGCTTAATACACTCCTTAATTGAAGAATCGCAAAACCAGCAAGAAAAGAATGAACAAGAAT
TATTGGAATTAGATAAATGGGCAAGTTTGTGGAATTGGTTTAACATAACAAATTGGCTGTGGTATATAAA
ATTATTCATAATGATAGTAGGAGGCTTGGTAGGTTTAAGAATAGTTTTTGCTGTACTTTCTATAGTGAAT
AGAGTTAGGCAGGGATATTCACCATTATCGTTTCAGACCCACCTCCCAACCCCGAGGGGACCCATGCATT
GCATCTCAATTAGTCAGCAACCAGGTGTGGAAAGTCCCCAGGCTCCCCAGCAGGCAGAAGTATGCAAAGC
ATGCGTCTCAATTAGTCAGCAACCATAGTCCCGCCCCTAACTCCGCCCATCCCGCCCCTAACTCCGCCCA
GTTCCGCCCATTCTCCGCCCCATGGCTGACTAATTTTTTTTATTTATGCAGAGGCCGAGGCCGCCTCGGC
CTCTGAGCTATTCCAGAAGTAGTGAGGAGGCTTTTTTGGAGGCCTAGGCTTTTGCAAAAAGCTTTCTAGA
GGTACCACCGGAGCTTACCATGACCGAGTACAAGCCCACGGTGCGCCTCGCCACCCGCGACGACGTCCCC
AGGGCCGTACGCACCCTCGCCGCCGCGTTCGCCGACTACCCCGCCACGCGCCACACCGTCGATCCGGACC
GCCACATCGAGCGGGTCACCGAGCTGCAAGAACTCTTCCTCACGCGCGTCGGGCTCGACATCGGCAAGGT
GTGGGTCGCGGACGACGGCGCCGCCGTGGCGGTCTGGACCACGCCGGAGAGCGTCGAAGCGGGGGCGGTG
TTCGCCGAGATCGGCCCGCGCATGGCCGAGTTGAGCGGTTCCCGGCTGGCCGCGCAGCAACAGATGGAAG
GCCTCCTGGCGCCGCACCGGCCCAAGGAGCCCGCGTGGTTCCTGGCCACCGTCGGCGTCTCGCCCGACCA
CCAGGGCAAGGGTCTGGGCAGCGCCGTCGTGCTCCCCGGAGTGGAGGCGGCCGAGCGCGCCGGGGTGCCC
GCCTTCCTGGAGACCTCCGCGCCCCGCAACCTCCCCTTCTACGAGCGGCTCGGCTTCACCGTCACCGCCG
ACGTCGAGGTGCCCGAAGGACCGCGCACCTGGTGCATGACCCGCAAGCCCGGTGCCAGTTAACGAATTCT
AGATCTTGAGACAAATGGCAGTATTCATCCACAATTTTAAAAGAAAAGGGGGGATTGGGGGGTACAGTGC
AGGGGAAAGAATAGTAGACATAATAGCAACAGACATACAAACTAAAGAATTACAAAAACAAATTACAAAA
ATTCAAAATTTTCGGGTTTATTACAGGGACAGCAGAGATCCACTTTGGCGCCGG
Features (pLannotate 1.2.2; 30 found; start..end, strand, type, name):
     23..89      +  CDS            small t antigen (fragment): SV40 (simian virus 40) small t antigen
     96..1274    +  promoter       EF-1α promoter: strong constitutive promoter for human elongation factor EF-1α
   1282..2445    +  CDS            PDHA2: ODPAT_HUMAN - Also known as PDHAL. Experimental evidence at protein level: Swiss-Prot protein existence level 1. The pyruvate dehydrogenase complex catalyzes the overall conversion of pyruvate to acetyl-CoA and CO(2), and thereby links the glycolytic pathway to the tricarboxylic cycle. From Homo sapiens (Human).
   2470..3058    +  misc_feature   WPRE: woodchuck hepatitis virus posttranscriptional regulatory element
   3109..3128    +  misc_feature   cPPT/CTS (fragment): central polypurine tract and central termination sequence of HIV-1
   3130..3363    +  LTR            3' LTR (ΔU3): self-inactivating 3' long terminal repeat (LTR) from HIV-1
   3441..3562    +  polyA_signal   SV40 poly(A) signal: SV40 polyadenylation signal
   3602..3737    +  rep_origin     SV40 ori: SV40 origin of replication
   3758..3776    -  promoter       T7 promoter: promoter for bacteriophage T7 RNA polymerase
   3784..3939    +  CDS            lacZα (fragment): LacZα fragment of β-galactosidase; lacZ fragment
   3944..4372    +  rep_origin     f1 ori (sequence partly withheld): f1 bacteriophage origin of replication; arrow indicates direction of (+) strand synthesis
   4425..4529    +  promoter       AmpR promoter: bla
   4530..5390    +  CDS            AmpR: β-lactamase; bla; confers resistance to ampicillin, carbenicillin, and related antibiotics
   5561..6149    +  rep_origin     ori: high-copy-number ColE1/pMB1/pBR322/pUC origin of replication
   6332..6424    +  CDS            lacI (fragment): lac repressor; lacI; The lac repressor binds to the lac operator to inhibit transcription in E. coli. This inhibition can be relieved by adding lactose or isopropyl-β-D-thiogalactopyranoside (IPTG).
   6437..6458    +  protein_bind   CAP binding site: CAP binding activates transcription in the presence of cAMP. E. coli catabolite activator protein
   6473..6503    +  promoter       lac promoter: promoter for the E. coli lac operon
   6511..6527    +  protein_bind   lac operator: The lac repressor binds to the lac operator to inhibit transcription in E. coli. This inhibition can be relieved by adding lactose or isopropyl-β-D-thiogalactopyranoside (IPTG). lac repressor encoded by lacI
   6572..6590    +  promoter       T3 promoter: promoter for bacteriophage T3 RNA polymerase
   6618..6844    +  promoter       RSV promoter: Rous sarcoma virus enhancer/promoter
   6845..7025    +  LTR            5' LTR (truncated): truncated 5' long terminal repeat (LTR) from HIV-1
   7072..7197    +  misc_feature   HIV-1 Ψ: packaging signal of human immunodeficiency virus type 1
   7181..7544    +  CDS            HIV-1 gag (fragment): gag protein from human immunodeficiency virus 1; gag
   7690..7923    +  misc_feature   RRE: The Rev response element (RRE) of HIV-1 allows for Rev-dependent mRNA export from the nucleus to the cytoplasm.
   8300..8326    +  CDS            Rev (fragment): human immunodeficiency virus 1 (HIV-1) Rev protein; rev; enhances nuclear export of unspliced and incompletely spliced viral mRNAs
   8333..8356    +  promoter       SV40 promoter (fragment): SV40 early promoter
   8357..8428    +  promoter       SV40 promoter (fragment): SV40 enhancer and early promoter
   8452..8587    +  rep_origin     SV40 ori: SV40 origin of replication
   8633..9229    +  CDS            PuroR (fragment): puromycin N-acetyltransferase; pac from Streptomyces; confers resistance to puromycin
   9278..9395    +  misc_feature   cPPT/CTS: central polypurine tract and central termination sequence of HIV-1
