[The description below was written by a language model from this plasmid's Addgene catalogue record and pLannotate feature annotations shown in this document.]
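Description:
pLEX307_CR-PDHA2 is a third-generation-style, self-inactivating lentiviral expression plasmid built on the pLEX-307 backbone and designed to deliver a CRISPR/Cas9-resistant copy of human PDHA2 into mammalian cells. In bacteria it is maintained through a high-copy ColE1/pUC-type origin with ampicillin selection (AmpR/β-lactamase). An f1 origin and remnants of a lac/T7/T3 cloning region are also annotated in the backbone. The viral genome is transcribed from an RSV promoter fused to a truncated HIV-1 5' LTR. It carries the Ψ packaging signal with a gag fragment, the Rev response element for Rev-dependent nuclear export, a cPPT/CTS element and a ΔU3 3' LTR that inactivates LTR promoter activity after integration. An SV40 polyadenylation signal follows the 3' LTR.

Within the provirus there are two expression units. An SV40 early promoter/origin region drives puromycin N-acetyltransferase, which allows puromycin selection of transduced cells. Downstream of the cPPT, the strong constitutive EF-1α promoter drives the PDHA2 open reading frame, cloned between NheI and SpeI sites. PDHA2 encodes an E1 alpha subunit of the pyruvate dehydrogenase complex, which links glycolysis to the tricarboxylic acid cycle. A WPRE after the coding sequence enhances transcript stability and expression. No epitope tag or reporter is annotated.

The insert encodes the wild-type protein but carries a silent c.321C>T substitution. This change destroys the canonical PAM used by a specific PDHA2-targeting sgRNA, so the transgene escapes Cas9 cleavage. According to the record, the construct is meant for lentiviral transduction and expression of this resistant PDHA2, which makes it suitable for restoring expression in cells whose endogenous gene has been targeted with that guide.
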