Addgene plasmid #115199: pLEX307_CR-PDHA2
Purpose: Lentiviral transduction and expression of a CRISPR/Cas9-resistant PDHA2 into any mammalian cell (when using sgRNA 5'-ATGTAATGACGTGATCCGAG-3')
Depositing lab: Mohan Babu. Depositing organization: University of Regina. Publication: Rewiring of the Human Mitochondrial Interactome during Neuronal Reprogramming Reveals Regulators of the Respirasome and Neurogenesis. Moutaoufik MT, Malty R, Amin S, Zhang Q, Phanse S, Gagarinova A, Zilocchi M, Hoell L, Minic Z, Gagarinova M, Aoki H, Stockwell J, Jessulat M, Goebels F, Broderick K, Scott NE, Vlasblom J, Musso G, Prasad B, Lamantea E, Garavaglia B, Rajput A, Murayama K, Okazaki Y, Foster LJ, Bader GD, Cayabyab FS, Babu M. iScience. 2019 Sep 4;19:1114-1132. doi: 10.1016/j.isci.2019.08.057. PubMed 31536960.
Backbone
  Vector backbone: pLEX-307
  Backbone manufacturer: David Root, Addgene plasmid # 41392
  Backbone size w/o insert (bp): 8270
  Vector type: Lentiviral
  Selectable markers: Puromycin
Growth in bacteria
  Bacterial resistance: Ampicillin, 100 μg/mL
  Growth temperature: 30°C
  Growth strain: NEB Stable
  Copy number: High Copy
Gene/Insert
  Gene/Insert name: CR (CRISPR/Cas9-resistant)-PDHA2WT
  Species: H. sapiens (human)
  Insert size (bp): 1167
  Mutation: c.321C>T (silent when translated to protein, confers CRISPR/Cas9 resistance since it mutates the canonical PAM site),
  GenBank ID: NM_005390.4, NP_005381.1
  Entrez Gene: PDHA2 (a.k.a. PDHAL, MGC149517, MGC149518)
  Promoter: EF1alpha
  Cloning method: Restriction Enzyme; 5′ cloning site NheI (not destroyed); 3′ cloning site SpeI (not destroyed)
  Sequencing primers: 5′ EF1alpha_F; 3′ WPRE_R
Terms and licenses: Academic/Nonprofit Terms; Industry Terms: Not Available to Industry
How to cite: pLEX307_CR-PDHA2 was a gift from Mohan Babu (Addgene plasmid # 115199 ; http://n2t.net/addgene:115199 ; RRID:Addgene_115199)
