>Addgene plasmid #115199 | pLEX307_CR-PDHA2 | depositor partial sequence | sequence record 230418 | EF1alpha primer
CRRAAATTTCTCTTTMMGTGTCGTGAGGCTAGCATGCTGGCCGCCTTCATCTCCCGCGTGTTGAGGCGAG
TTGCCCAGAAATCAGCTCGCAGAGTGCTGGTGGCATCCCGTAACTCCTCAAATGACGCTACATTTGAAAT
TAAGAAATGTGATCTTTATCTGTTGGAAGAGGGTCCCCCTGTCACTACAGTGCTCACTAGGGCGGAGGGG
CTTAAATACTACAGGATGATGCTGACTGTTCGCCGCATGGAATTGAAGGCAGATCAGCTGTACAAACAGA
AATTCATTCGCGGTTTCTGTCACCTGTGCGATGGTCAGGAAGCTTGTTGCGTGGGCCTTGAGGCCGGCAT
AAATCCCTCGGATCACGTCATTACATCCTATAGGGCTCATGGTGTGTGCTATACTCGGGGACTTTCTGTC
CGATCCATTCTCGCAGAGCTGACGGGAAGAAGAGGAGGTTGTGCTAAAGGAAAAGGAGGATCGATGCATA
TGTATACCAAGAACTTCTATGGGGGCAATGGCATCGTCGGTGCACAGGGCCCCCTGGGCGCTGGCATTGC
TCTGGCCTGTAAATATAAAGGAAACGATGAGATCTGTTTGACTTTATATGGGGATGGCGCTGCGAATCAG
GGGCAGATAGCCGAAGCTTTCAATATGGCAGCTTTATGGAAATTACCTTGTGTTTTCATCTGTGAGAATA
ACCTATATGGAATGGGAACATCTACTGAGAGAGCAGCAGCCAGCCCTGATTACTACAAGAGGGGCAATTT
TATCCCTGGGCTAAAGGTCGATGGAATGGATGTTCTGTGTGTTCGTGAGGCAACAAAATTTGCAGCTAAC
TACTGTAGATCTGGAAAGGGGCCCATACTGATGGAGCTGCAAACCTACCGTTATCATGGACACAGTATGA
GTGATCCTGGAGTCAGTTATCGTACACGAGAAGAAATTCAGGAAGTAAGAAGTAAGAGGGATCCTATAAT
AATTCTCCAAGATAGAATGGTAAACAGCAAGCTCGCCACTGTGAAGAATTAAGGAAATTGGGGCTGAGTG
AGAAGAATTGATGATGCTGCCAGTTGCTACMCTGATCCTGAGCMCATTGGAGATTAGGCCATCACATCTA
CGCAGTGATCATCTTTGAGTCGTGGTGCAATCATGATCAGTTAGTCGTCAGTACTAGTACCGCGTAGTCG
ACATCACCTYGATAMAATTGAGATGACTGGAATYCTACWGTGCTCTTTACGCARGGATACGCCGYGCCTT
AAKGCC
